>Addgene plasmid #98100 | Zebrafish aBb crystallin 4kb promoter/AcGFP | addgene full sequence | sequence record 193848 | Addgene NGS Result
TAGTTATTACTAGCGCTACCGGACTCAGATCCGCACCGTACAAAGATTTGGGGAAACTTGCTACATGTAA
GTCTACTGAAAATGGTGGTATTCATATCTGTTTGACATGCGATCTTCTGACATGACTTTAATGTGCCAGC
TGAGGGCTTGAATGTACAGAGATTATTTACAGGCTGGCAGACAAACTAAAGAGAACCAATTCAAAACAGT
TTAAAGCAGAATACATATGACATTATACCATACTAGGCGGTTTTAGCACATTGCTACCACTCGTAGGACA
TCTTTTATCATTTTGCTATAATATTTTTTAAATTTGTTGGTATGTATTCCCTTAAGGTGGCATGGTGGCT
CAGTGGTTAGCACTGTTGCCTCACAGCAAGAAGGTCGCTGGTTCAAGTGTCACCTGGATTAGTAGGCATT
TCTGTGTGGAGTTTGCATGTTCTCCCCATGTCTGCGTGGGTTACTCCAGGTACCTCGATTTCCTTGAGTA
GTAAATGAGAGTGTATGGGTGTTTTCCAGTGCCGGATTGTGGGTGGAAGAGTATCCGCTGCATAAAACAT
ATGCCTGAATAGTTGCCAGTTCATTCCTCTCTGGCAACCTCTAATAAATAAGGGACTAAGACAATTAATT
AATGTATTTCCCAAGGAAAAGTATTAAGTAATGCAAAATAAGTATACTTTACATATAAACATGTATGTCC
TATACTTGAATACTTCTTGGGACTAAACTGGCCTACTTTTAGTATATTTCAGTATACTCTTAATTTTATT
ATGAGTGTAACAGTAGTACACAACATGTCTACAATGACCTTTTACATTTATTCTACATGTACCAGCCTAT
ATGCCTACTGTGCACACAGTAATAAACATACACACTGAAACTAGACTCGAAACTGCAACATTTGGATTAC
AAGTCTTACTTTTTAACCGTAAGGCCACGAAGTACAATAATATACTAATACTAAACTAGTAGTGTTATAC
TACAAGTAACTAGTAATTTTCTAGTGTTATACTACTGCAAGTATACTTGGCAATACTTAAGCATAAATAT
TGCATAAGAAACATAACCTACAGTATCTCCTAAGAAACACTTATTGCATAAACTAACATTATGGTGGTAC
GGTAAGCTTTTATGGCCGTTTCTGTCAAAAGGCGTACCAAACCATACCACTTTTTCGGCACCCTTTCGAA
AGGGTACCAAACACGAGTAAGGGTACCAGAAGGCGGAACCAGACGTGCAGCTGCACACTACAGAGATACG
TCATTCGCTCAGGCAACAAGCCAGAATGAAAACAAAGGAACCGACATGTTTTAAATATTCAGCAGAGAGA
TTACACCATAATTATATATACATATAATAACAAGCCATAGTCGACCCGGGCTCAAACAAACCTTGTCGTC
GTCATGATGAACAGCCACAAAGCCAAAAAGAAGAGCAGATTTTACGCTGTGCTCCTTAGTTTTTTACGAG
CCAGTCTGAAGCACAAGCGGTTTCGCTTTCTAGCTTTCGCTTGCCGTGCATTTATATTTGAAATAACTAA
TTTCCTGAGCTCATGATAATAACGTGCGCTTGATTATTGATGTGCTTTTGAAACCCGATCCTGTCAGAAA
CTGACAAACGCAAGAGTGACACGAAAAACAAAGAAGAAGCCGGAAAAAAAGGAGCACATTATTCTTTCAG
CAAACGTGAACAAACTGCCATGTTTAACCATTATTATCACCTTTTTGACTATTATGAACTCGGAATGATA
TCATTATTTTCTAACGAGAGGCTATACGTGCTGCTAAAGATACATTTAATGATGAGAGGTTTGCACTCAC
TGTGGGGTATATTTCGTGTTGTTTTGAACCTAAATTAGGACTAAATGTATGCTGTTTGTAGTTTTTCTGT
AGGTGGTAACATATCAGAGACTGTAAGAGTCTGTATGTGTTCATATATGTTATTTATTTTAAGTAATTGC
AGACGTTACAGTGGGCTATTTAGCACTGTCATTAATCTGCAGTTATAATCAAATTATGTTTATAGAAAAG
TTAGTAATAAACATTTATACACAAGTATTTATGTGTATAAAGCATCTGTTTTGTGAGAAGTGCTTCTCAT
ATGATATGTGAGCGACCCGTATAGCTTTACTGTTGACATTTTAACCTTTTAAACTTTGTCGTACATCACG
CCCACCAAAAGAGTACCATTGGTACCCTTTTAGCATTGGAAACGCAAGCCTAATAAGATGACTCATACCG
ACCCGTGCCGTACCGTACTGAACCAGGCAGTAGAAACAAGCCATTAGAAACCTTTTTCAAGAACATAATG
ATAATTAATGCTGATGATAATTAAATGAATTGCAAAAAACTGAAAAATAAATACATAAATAAATAAAAAA
ACACTCTCCTTCACTATTGTTAAAGCTGTTTGGACAGAACTGTGTGTAGGTATAGTGTGTCCACTGTCAT
ATTGCAGTGATATAAACAAGTCTCTTTTTTTATTTCCTGACGTTAAAATAGGACTCAAATCCCTCCCATT
TTGAGGCCCACTGCAATGTGACATAGGAGTGCGGTTTCCACAACCACTGAACTGATTGATAGCTGCATAT
TAAAATATCTGTAACTCGTATAATCATATCAACAAGACAGGACGTGCGTAAAGCAACTGGAATTAAAAGA
TCTGTTCAGCTTGTGTGATCATCAATCATCATTAAAAGTGATCAAGGAGGGGGTTTACAAGTTTAAAAAG
TTTTTAAAACAGTGCATGTTTGTAATAAATCACAGTGATTTACTTCAGCTTTACTTTATCACCACAGCTG
CATGTCAGTACTATTATAAAAGAGGATGCTTCAATCCCAGTTTGTGGATATTAAATCAGGTGTATTTTGT
ACATTAACATAATGGATATCCATACAGCAGTGGATATTACCATGTATCCTGTCACATTTGTGTGCAAAAA
TTTGCAAAGTTCAATGGTGCGCTGTGTGTGTGTGCGCGCGCGCATGTGCTTTGTAATGACTCATCGTTTG
TGTGTGACTCATCGTTGCAGAAAGGCTTGAATTAACTCCACAACTAATACATCTAATGACCATTGGGAAA
GTTCTTACGGTAGAATTTCTTACAAGCGTTACGTGAGATCTGCTTCCTTCATGTCTGTCACTGTGCTGTT
TATCTGACACAGCCAAGGCAGAGATTGTGGCACACTCTGACAGGCGCGTGGGAACAGTGAGTGGGGAGAA
ACAGCATTAAAGGCACAGGCCACAAAAACAGCTATAATGTGTTCAGAAAATTACAAACTTCTGAAAGGCA
TAACAAATAATCTGATTGTTGTTTTGAGCTGAATTTTTACAGACAGACTCTGGACACAAAGATTTATCCT
AAACCTTGAAAGATTGATAAAATAAAAGAACATAGACTGATAACACACCAACTAAGACTGCTTACCTCTC
CAAAATGTCGATGCCCATTCAGTGTGTGCCAGCTCAAGTAAGCCCAGTAATATGTTGTCCGGCTGAGGGC
TTGTTCATGGGGATTGACTTTGTATGGTGGTTATCCTGGCACAGTTTTCTCAGCCGCGTTCATTGTCAGT
TTCTGTAAAGACTAAAACCTCCAAAATACACACGGGCACATCACCTCACGGGCATCCTAATCTCCGTTGG
CATTAAATCTAGCCACTGGAATGCCAAGCACCTACAAACTTAACTCAATCCTGGCAGGTTCGCCGGACCA
GACAGCGCAGATTCCAGTGAACACATGCGGGAGGCACTATCATCACAATTAAGGGCTCACGCTGTAATCC
AGCCGGTATCTGCGAGAACTGAAATCCGATCAGCTCTTTGGATAAATACTGTACAGAGAGTGATGGAGGG
AAGAGGGGAAGGGGAGAACACAGTGGGAGGGCTGCAGTGAAAGAGGCAAATGAACGTCATTCACATAATT
ATTCCAAAAAAGGTCCGTAGTGGGCTCGTCTGCCAGGGGCCGTCAGTATCACTCTATTTAAGTGCGTAGA
CAGAAGATTTGCAGAAGAGGCCCAGACTCAAACACCGGTCGCCACCATGGTGAGCAAGGGCGCCGAGCTG
TTCACCGGCATCGTGCCCATCCTGATCGAGCTGAATGGCGATGTGAATGGCCACAAGTTCAGCGTGAGCG
GCGAGGGCGAGGGCGATGCCACCTACGGCAAGCTGACCCTGAAGTTCATCTGCACCACCGGCAAGCTGCC
TGTGCCCTGGCCCACCCTGGTGACCACCCTGAGCTACGGCGTGCAGTGCTTCTCACGCTACCCCGATCAC
ATGAAGCAGCACGACTTCTTCAAGAGCGCCATGCCTGAGGGCTACATCCAGGAGCGCACCATCTTCTTCG
AGGATGACGGCAACTACAAGTCGCGCGCCGAGGTGAAGTTCGAGGGCGATACCCTGGTGAATCGCATCGA
GCTGACCGGCACCGATTTCAAGGAGGATGGCAACATCCTGGGCAATAAGATGGAGTACAACTACAACGCC
CACAATGTGTACATCATGACCGACAAGGCCAAGAATGGCATCAAGGTGAACTTCAAGATCCGCCACAACA
TCGAGGATGGCAGCGTGCAGCTGGCCGACCACTACCAGCAGAATACCCCCATCGGCGATGGCCCTGTGCT
GCTGCCCGATAACCACTACCTGTCCACCCAGAGCGCCCTGTCCAAGGACCCCAACGAGAAGCGCGATCAC
ATGATCTACTTCGGCTTCGTGACCGCCGCCGCCATCACCCACGGCATGGATGAGCTGTACAAGTGAGCGG
CCGCGACTCTAGATCATAATCAGCCATACCACATTTGTAGAGGTTTTACTTGCTTTAAAAAACCTCCCAC
ACCTCCCCCTGAACCTGAAACATAAAATGAATGCAATTGTTGTTGTTAACTTGTTTATTGCAGCTTATAA
TGGTTACAAATAAAGCAATAGCATCACAAATTTCACAAATAAAGCATTTTTTTCACTGCATTCTAGTTGT
GGTTTGTCCAAACTCATCAATGTATCTTAAGGCGTAAATTGTAAGCGTTAATATTTTGTTAAAATTCGCG
TTAAATTTTTGTTAAATCAGCTCATTTTTTAACCAATAGGCCGAAATCGGCAAAATCCCTTATAAATCAA
AAGAATAGACCGAGATAGGGT
[37 nt withheld, positions 5132-5168]
AAAGAACGTGGACTCCAACGTCAAAGG
[49 nt withheld, positions 5196-5244]
T
[91 nt withheld, positions 5246-5336]
G
[124 nt withheld, positions 5338-5461]
CAGGTGGCACTTTTCGGGGAAATGTGCGCGGAACCCCTATTTGTTTATTTTTCTAAATACATTCAAATAT
GTATCCGCTCATGAGACAATAACCCTGATAAATGCTTCAATAATATTGAAAAAGGAAGAGTCCTGAGGCG
GAAAGAACCAGCTGTGGAATGTGTGTCAGTTAGGGTGTGGAAAGTCCCCAGGCTCCCCAGCAGGCAGAAG
TATGCAAAGCATGCATCTCAATTAGTCAGCAACCAGGTGTGGAAAGTCCCCAGGCTCCCCAGCAGGCAGA
AGTATGCAAAGCATGCATCTCAATTAGTCAGCAACCATAGTCCCGCCCCTAACTCCGCCCATCCCGCCCC
TAACTCCGCCCAGTTCCGCCCATTCTCCGCCCCATGGCTGACTAATTTTTTTTATTTATGCAGAGGCCGA
GGCCGCCTCGGCCTCTGAGCTATTCCAGAAGTAGTGAGGAGGCTTTTTTGGAGGCCTAGGCTTTTGCAAA
GATCGATCAAGAGACAGGATGAGGATCGTTTCGCATGATTGAACAAGATGGATTGCACGCAGGTTCTCCG
GCCGCTTGGGTGGAGAGGCTATTCGGCTATGACTGGGCACAACAGACAATCGGCTGCTCTGATGCCGCCG
TGTTCCGGCTGTCAGCGCAGGGGCGCCCGGTTCTTTTTGTCAAGACCGACCTGTCCGGTGCCCTGAATGA
ACTGCAAGACGAGGCAGCGCGGCTATCGTGGCTGGCCACGACGGGCGTTCCTTGCGCAGCTGTGCTCGAC
GTTGTCACTGAAGCGGGAAGGGACTGGCTGCTATTGGGCGAAGTGCCGGGGCAGGATCTCCTGTCATCTC
ACCTTGCTCCTGCCGAGAAAGTATCCATCATGGCTGATGCAATGCGGCGGCTGCATACGCTTGATCCGGC
TACCTGCCCATTCGACCACCAAGCGAAACATCGCATCGAGCGAGCACGTACTCGGATGGAAGCCGGTCTT
GTCGATCAGGATGATCTGGACGAAGAGCATCAGGGGCTCGCGCCAGCCGAACTGTTCGCCAGGCTCAAGG
CGAGCATGCCCGACGGCGAGGATCTCGTCGTGACCCATGGCGATGCCTGCTTGCCGAATATCATGGTGGA
AAATGGCCGCTTTTCTGGATTCATCGACTGTGGCCGGCTGGGTGTGGCGGACCGCTATCAGGACATAGCG
TTGGCTACCCGTGATATTGCTGAAGAGCTTGGCGGCGAATGGGCTGACCGCTTCCTCGTGCTTTACGGTA
TCGCCGCTCCCGATTCGCAGCGCATCGCCTTCTATCGCCTTCTTGACGAGTTCTTCTGAGCGGGACTCTG
GGGTTCGAAATGACCGACCAAGCGACGCCCAACCTGCCATCACGAGATTTCGATTCCACCGCCGCCTTCT
ATGAAAGGTTGGGCTTCGGAATCGTTTTCCGGGACGCCGGCTGGATGATCCTCCAGCGCGGGGATCTCAT
GCTGGAGTTCTTCGCCCACCCTAGGGGGAGGCTAACTGAAACACGGAAGGAGACAATACCGGAAGGAACC
CGCGCTATGACGGCAATAAAAAGACAGAATAAAACGCACGGTGTTGGGTCGTTTGTTCATAAACGCGGGG
TTCGGTCCCAGGGCTGGCACTCTGTCGATACCCCACCGAGACCCCATTGGGGCCAATACGCCCGCGTTTC
TTCCTTTTCCCCACCCCACCCCCCAAGTTCGGGTGAAGGCCCAGGGCTCGCAGCCAACGTCGGGGCGGCA
GGCCCTGCCATAGCCTCAGGTTACTCATATATACTTTAGATTGATTTAAAACTTCATTTTTAATTTAAAA
GGATCTAGGTGAAGATCCTTTTTGATAATCTCATGACCAAAATCCCTTAACGTGAGTTTTCGTTCCACTG
AGCGTCAGACCCCGTAGAAAAGATCAAAGGATCTTCTTGAGATCCTTTTTTTCTGCGCGTAATCTGCTGC
TTGCAAACAAAAAAACCACCGCTACCAGCGGTGGTTTGTTTGCCGGATCAAGAGCTACCAACTCTTTTTC
CGAAGGTAACTGGCTTCAGCAGAGCGCAGATACCAAATACTGTTCTTCTAGTGTAGCCGTAGTTAGGCCA
CCACTTCAAGAACTCTGTAGCACCGCCTACATACCTCGCTCTGCTAATCCTGTTACCAGTGGCTGCTGCC
AGTGGCGATAAGTCGTGTCTTACCGGGTTGGACTCAAGACGATAGTTACCGGATAAGGCGCAGCGGTCGG
GCTGAACGGGGGGTTCGTGCACACAGCCCAGCTTGGAGCGAACGACCTACACCGAACTGAGATACCTACA
GCGTGAGCTATGAGAAAGCGCCACGCTTCCCGAAGGGAGAAAGGCGGACAGGTATCCGGTAAGCGGCAGG
GTCGGAACAGGAGAGCGCACGAGGGAGCTTCCAGGGGGAAACGCCTGGTATCTTTATAGTCCTGTCGGGT
TTCGCCACCTCTGACTTGAGCGTCGATTTTTGTGATGCTCGTCAGGGGGGCGGAGCCTATGGAAAAACGC
CAGCAACGCGGCCTTTTTACGGTTCCTGGCCTTTTGCTGGCCTTTTGCTCACATGTTCTTTCCTGCGTTA
TCCCCTGATTCTGTGGATAACCGTATTACCGCCATGCAT
Features (pLannotate 1.2.2; 12 found; start..end, strand, type, name):
     10..31      +  misc_feature   MCS (fragment): multiple cloning site
   4037..4756    +  CDS            AcGFP1: Aequorea coerulescens GFP mammalian codon-optimized
   4772..4855    +  CDS            large T antigen (fragment): large T antigen from SV40 (simian virus 40)
   4878..4999    +  polyA_signal   SV40 poly(A) signal: SV40 polyadenylation signal
   5033..5461    -  rep_origin     f1 ori (sequence partly withheld): f1 bacteriophage origin of replication; arrow indicates direction of (+) strand synthesis
   5488..5592    +  promoter       AmpR promoter: bla
   5594..5951    +  promoter       SV40 promoter: SV40 enhancer and early promoter
   5986..6780    +  CDS            NeoR/KanR: aminoglycoside phosphotransferase from Tn5; aph(3')-II (or nptII); confers resistance to neomycin, kanamycin, and G418 (Geneticin®)
   6801..6953    +  CDS            ble (fragment): BLE_KLEPN - Experimental evidence at protein level: Swiss-Prot protein existence level 1. Binding protein with a strong affinity to the bleomycin family of antibiotics. Binds to CL990; an antimitotic-antibiotic compound. From Klebsiella pneumoniae.
   7012..7059    +  polyA_signal   HSV TK poly(A) signal: herpes simplex virus thymidine kinase polyadenylation signal (Cole and Stacy, 1985)
   7150..7166    -  polyA_signal   bGH poly(A) signal (fragment): bovine growth hormone polyadenylation signal
   7388..7976    +  rep_origin     ori: high-copy-number ColE1/pMB1/pBR322/pUC origin of replication
