[The description below was written by a language model from this plasmid's Addgene catalogue record and pLannotate feature annotations shown in this document.]
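Description:
Zebrafish aBb crystallin 4kb promoter/AcGFP is a promoter-reporter plasmid built on the promoterless pAcGFP1-1 backbone (Clontech), in which a roughly 4 kb upstream fragment of the Danio rerio alpha Bb-crystallin gene (cryabb), recorded as positions -3999 to -1, was inserted by Gibson cloning ahead of the reporter. The whole plasmid is about 8.1 kb. Because the backbone has no promoter of its own in front of the fluorescent protein, any green fluorescence reflects the transcriptional activity of the inserted zebrafish fragment. In the feature table, the stretch between the remnant of the multiple cloning site and the start of the reporter is unannotated, which matches the expected position and size of the promoter insert. It is followed by the mammalian codon-optimized AcGFP1 coding sequence from Aequorea coerulescens and an SV40 polyadenylation signal. The catalogue lists GFP as a C-terminal tag, but the design described is a transcriptional reporter rather than a crystallin-GFP fusion.

The plasmid is maintained in E. coli at high copy through a pUC-type ColE1 origin and selected with kanamycin. The Tn5 NeoR/KanR gene sits behind tandem bacterial (bla) and SV40 early promoters and ends in an HSV TK poly(A) signal, so the same cassette can also confer G418 resistance in eukaryotic cells. An f1 origin allows single-stranded DNA production. The short large T antigen, ble and bGH poly(A) fragments called by the annotation appear to be backbone remnants rather than functional parts. The construct serves to examine where and when the native alpha Bb-crystallin promoter drives expression, and the associated study used zebrafish as a model for analysing alpha-crystallin promoter function.
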