Addgene plasmid #98100: Zebrafish aBb crystallin 4kb promoter/AcGFP
Purpose: Zebrafish aBb crystallin 4kb promoter segment driving GFP expression
Depositing lab: Mason Posner. Depositing organization: Ashland University. Publication: The zebrafish as a model system for analyzing mammalian and native alpha-crystallin promoter function. Posner M, Murray KL, McDonald MS, Eighinger H, Andrew B, Drossman A, Haley Z, Nussbaum J, David LL, Lampi KJ. PeerJ. 2017 Nov 27;5:e4093. doi: 10.7717/peerj.4093. eCollection 2017. PubMed 29201567.
Backbone
  Vector backbone: pAcGFP1-1
  Backbone manufacturer: Clontech
  Backbone size w/o insert (bp): 4100
  Total vector size (bp): 8099
  Modifications to backbone: None
  Vector type: GFP expressing
Growth in bacteria
  Bacterial resistance: Kanamycin, 50 μg/mL
  Growth temperature: 37°C
  Growth strain: DH5alpha
  Copy number: High Copy
Gene/Insert
  Gene/Insert name: Alpha Bb-crystallin promoter 4 kb fragment, Danio rerio (alt names: Danio Cryabb; Cryabb)
  Species: D. rerio (zebrafish)
  Insert size (bp): 4000
  GenBank ID: NM_001002670.2
  Entrez Gene: cryabb (a.k.a. cryab2, wu:fe37f08, zgc:91937)
  Promoter: Danio alpha Bb-crystallin 4 kb promoter fragment (-3999/-1)
  Tag / fusion protein: GFP (C terminal on backbone)
  Cloning method: Gibson Cloning
  Sequencing primers: 5′ TTCTTTCCTGCGTTATCC; 3′ CCATTCACATCGCCATTCA
Terms and licenses: Academic/Nonprofit Terms; Industry Terms: Not Available to Industry
How to cite: Zebrafish aBb crystallin 4kb promoter/AcGFP was a gift from Mason Posner (Addgene plasmid # 98100 ; http://n2t.net/addgene:98100 ; RRID:Addgene_98100)
